LOCUS       Exported 2831 bp ds-DNA circular SYN 13-MAY-2021
DEFINITION  MoClo Basic Part: CDS - Fluorescent protein. Yellow. [C:E0030:D].
ACCESSION   .
VERSION     .
KEYWORDS    E0030 (YFP)_CD
SOURCE      synthetic DNA construct
  ORGANISM  synthetic DNA construct
REFERENCE   1 (bases 1 to 2831)
  AUTHORS   Iverson SV, Haddock TL, Beal J, Densmore DM
  TITLE     CIDAR MoClo: Improved MoClo Assembly Standard and New E. coli Part
            Library Enable Rapid Combinatorial Design for Synthetic and
            Traditional Biology.
  JOURNAL   ACS Synth Biol. 2016 Jan 15;5(1):99-103. doi:
            10.1021/acssynbio.5b00124. Epub 2015 Nov 4.
  PUBMED    26479688
REFERENCE   2 (bases 1 to 2831)
  AUTHORS   .
  TITLE     Direct Submission
  JOURNAL   Exported May 13, 2021 from SnapGene Server 1.1.58
            http://www.snapgene.com
FEATURES             Location/Qualifiers
     source          1..2831
                     /organism="synthetic DNA construct"
                     /mol_type="other DNA"
     CDS             5..724
                     /codon_start=1
                     /product="enhanced YFP"
                     /label=EYFP
                     /note="mammalian codon-optimized"
                     /translation="MVSKGEELFTGVVPILVELDGDVNGHKFSVSGEGEGDATYGKLTL
                     KFICTTGKLPVPWPTLVTTFGYGLQCFARYPDHMKLHDFFKSAMPEGYVQERTIFFKDD
                     GNYKTRAEVKFEGDTLVNRIELKGIDFKEDGNILGHKLEYNYNSHNVYIMADKQKNGIK
                     VNFKIRHNIEDGSVQLADHYQQNTPIGDGPVLLPDNHYLSYQSALSKDPNEKRDHMVLL
                     EFVTAAGITLGMDELYK"
     primer_bind     complement(50..71)
                     /label=EGFP-N
                     /note="EGFP, reverse primer"
     primer_bind     complement(311..330)
                     /label=EXFP-R
                     /note="For distinguishing EGFP variants, reverse primer"
     primer_bind     658..679
                     /label=EGFP-C
                     /note="EGFP, forward primer"
     misc_feature    739..759
                     /label=BioBrick suffix
                     /note="universal suffix for all parts"
     primer_bind     complement(765..782)
                     /label=L4440
                     /note="L4440 vector, forward primer"
     rep_origin      complement(936..1524)
                     /direction=LEFT
                     /label=ori
                     /note="high-copy-number ColE1/pMB1/pBR322/pUC origin of
                     replication"
     primer_bind     complement(1016..1035)
                     /label=pBR322ori-F
                     /note="pBR322 origin, forward primer"
     CDS             complement(1695..2555)
                     /codon_start=1
                     /gene="bla"
                     /product="beta-lactamase"
                     /label=AmpR
                     /note="confers resistance to ampicillin, carbenicillin, and
                     related antibiotics"
                     /translation="MSIQHFRVALIPFFAAFCLPVFAHPETLVKVKDAEDQLGARVGYI
                     ELDLNSGKILESFRPEERFPMMSTFKVLLCGAVLSRIDAGQEQLGRRIHYSQNDLVEYS
                     PVTEKHLTDGMTVRELCSAAITMSDNTAANLLLTTIGGPKELTAFLHNMGDHVTRLDRW
                     EPELNEAIPNDERDTTMPVAMATTLRKLLTGELLTLASRQQLIDWMEADKVAGPLLRSA
                     LPAGWFIADKSGAGERGSRGIIAALGPDGKPSRIVVIYTTGSQATMDERNRQIAEIGAS
                     LIKHW"
     primer_bind     2318..2337
                     /label=Amp-R
                     /note="Ampicillin resistance gene, reverse primer"
     promoter        complement(2556..2660)
                     /gene="bla"
                     /label=AmpR promoter
     primer_bind     2728..2746
                     /label=pBRforEco
                     /note="pBR322 vectors, upsteam of EcoRI site, forward
                     primer"
     terminator      2750..2793
                     /label=bacterial terminator
                     /note="putative bacterial transcription terminator"
     misc_feature    2796..2817
                     /label=BioBrick prefix
                     /note="BioBrick prefix for parts that do not start with
                     ""ATG"""
ORIGIN
        1 aatgatggtg agcaagggcg aggagctgtt caccggggtg gtgcccatcc tggtcgagct
       61 ggacggcgac gtaaacggcc acaagttcag cgtgtccggc gagggcgagg gcgatgccac
      121 ctacggcaag ctgaccctga agttcatctg caccaccggc aagctgcccg tgccctggcc
      181 caccctcgtg accaccttcg gctacggcct gcaatgcttc gcccgctacc ccgaccacat
      241 gaagctgcac gacttcttca agtccgccat gcccgaaggc tacgtccagg agcgcaccat
      301 cttcttcaag gacgacggca actacaagac ccgcgccgag gtgaagttcg agggcgacac
      361 cctggtgaac cgcatcgagc tgaagggcat cgacttcaag gaggacggca acatcctggg
      421 gcacaagctg gagtacaact acaacagcca caacgtctat atcatggccg acaagcagaa
      481 gaacggcatc aaggtgaact tcaagatccg ccacaacatc gaggacggca gcgtgcagct
      541 cgccgaccac taccagcaga acacccccat cggcgacggc cccgtgctgc tgcccgacaa
      601 ccactacctg agctaccagt ccgccctgag caaagacccc aacgagaagc gcgatcacat
      661 ggtcctgctg gagttcgtga ccgccgccgg gatcactctc ggcatggacg agctgtacaa
      721 gtaataaagg tagagaccta ctagtagcgg ccgctgcagg cttcctcgct cactgactcg
      781 ctgcgctcgg tcgttcggct gcggcgagcg gtatcagctc actcaaaggc ggtaatacgg
      841 ttatccacag aatcagggga taacgcagga aagaacatgt gagcaaaagg ccagcaaaag
      901 gccaggaacc gtaaaaaggc cgcgttgctg gcgtttttcc acaggctccg cccccctgac
      961 gagcatcaca aaaatcgacg ctcaagtcag aggtggcgaa acccgacagg actataaaga
     1021 taccaggcgt ttccccctgg aagctccctc gtgcgctctc ctgttccgac cctgccgctt
     1081 accggatacc tgtccgcctt tctcccttcg ggaagcgtgg cgctttctca tagctcacgc
     1141 tgtaggtatc tcagttcggt gtaggtcgtt cgctccaagc tgggctgtgt gcacgaaccc
     1201 cccgttcagc ccgaccgctg cgccttatcc ggtaactatc gtcttgagtc caacccggta
     1261 agacacgact tatcgccact ggcagcagcc actggtaaca ggattagcag agcgaggtat
     1321 gtaggcggtg ctacagagtt cttgaagtgg tggcctaact acggctacac tagaagaaca
     1381 gtatttggta tctgcgctct gctgaagcca gttaccttcg gaaaaagagt tggtagctct
     1441 tgatccggca aacaaaccac cgctggtagc ggtggttttt ttgtttgcaa gcagcagatt
     1501 acgcgcagaa aaaaaggatc tcaagaagat cctttgatct tttctacggg gtctgacgct
     1561 cagtggaacg aaaactcacg ttaagggatt ttggtcatga gattatcaaa aaggatcttc
     1621 acctagatcc ttttaaatta aaaatgaagt tttaaatcaa tctaaagtat atatgagtaa
     1681 acttggtctg acagttacca atgcttaatc agtgaggcac ctatctcagc gatctgtcta
     1741 tttcgttcat ccatagttgc ctgactcccc gtcgtgtaga taactacgat acgggagggc
     1801 ttaccatctg gccccagtgc tgcaatgata ccgcgcgacc cacgctcacc ggctccagat
     1861 ttatcagcaa taaaccagcc agccggaagg gccgagcgca gaagtggtcc tgcaacttta
     1921 tccgcctcca tccagtctat taattgttgc cgggaagcta gagtaagtag ttcgccagtt
     1981 aatagtttgc gcaacgttgt tgccattgct acaggcatcg tggtgtcacg ctcgtcgttt
     2041 ggtatggctt cattcagctc cggttcccaa cgatcaaggc gagttacatg atcccccatg
     2101 ttgtgcaaaa aagcggttag ctccttcggt cctccgatcg ttgtcagaag taagttggcc
     2161 gcagtgttat cactcatggt tatggcagca ctgcataatt ctcttactgt catgccatcc
     2221 gtaagatgct tttctgtgac tggtgagtac tcaaccaagt cattctgaga atagtgtatg
     2281 cggcgaccga gttgctcttg cccggcgtca atacgggata ataccgcgcc acatagcaga
     2341 actttaaaag tgctcatcat tggaaaacgt tcttcggggc gaaaactctc aaggatctta
     2401 ccgctgttga gatccagttc gatgtaaccc actcgtgcac ccaactgatc ttcagcatct
     2461 tttactttca ccagcgtttc tgggtgagca aaaacaggaa ggcaaaatgc cgcaaaaaag
     2521 ggaataaggg cgacacggaa atgttgaata ctcatactct tcctttttca atattattga
     2581 agcatttatc agggttattg tctcatgagc ggatacatat ttgaatgtat ttagaaaaat
     2641 aaacaaatag gggttccgcg cacatttccc cgaaaagtgc cacctgacgt ctaagaaacc
     2701 attattatca tgacattaac ctataaaaat aggcgtatca cgaggcagaa tttcagataa
     2761 aaaaaatcct tagctttcgc taaggatgat ttctggaatt cgcggccgct tctagagact
     2821 agtgggtctc a
//
