[The description below was written by a language model from this plasmid's Addgene catalogue record and the feature table of its GenBank file.]
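Description:
E0030 (YFP)_CD is a basic-part plasmid from the CIDAR MoClo library, a modular cloning standard and E. coli part collection for combinatorial assembly of genetic devices. It is a small circular synthetic construct of 2,831 bp built on the DVA destination vector backbone and classed as a synthetic biology vector. It is propagated in E. coli using a high-copy ColE1/pMB1/pUC-type origin of replication, although the catalogue entry lists copy number as unknown. Selection is with ampicillin, through a beta-lactamase (bla) gene driven by its own AmpR promoter.

The payload is a promoterless coding sequence for enhanced yellow fluorescent protein (EYFP), which the feature table annotates as mammalian codon-optimized. It corresponds to part E0030. The "[C:E0030:D]" notation and the "_CD" suffix indicate that the CDS is flanked by the C and D fusion sites of the MoClo scheme. In MoClo-type assembly, such sites are the overhangs exposed by Type IIS restriction digestion. They fix the position and orientation of a part, so this CDS would be ligated between parts carrying matching sites. The restriction sites themselves are not annotated in the feature table. The insert region is bracketed by BioBrick prefix and suffix sequences, and a putative bacterial transcription terminator lies just upstream of the prefix, which would help insulate the part from read-through from the backbone. Several standard sequencing primer sites are also annotated in the EYFP sequence and the backbone.

Because the plasmid carries no promoter, ribosome binding site or terminator for the EYFP gene, it is not an expression construct on its own. It serves as a source of a yellow fluorescent reporter CDS for building transcriptional units and multi-gene circuits.
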