Addgene plasmid #66031: E0030 (YFP)_CD
Purpose: MoClo Basic Part: CDS - Fluorescent protein. Yellow. [C:E0030:D]
Depositing lab: Douglas Densmore. Depositing organization: Boston University Main Campus. Publication: CIDAR MoClo: Improved MoClo Assembly Standard and New E. coli Part Library Enable Rapid Combinatorial Design for Synthetic and Traditional Biology. Iverson SV, Haddock TL, Beal J, Densmore DM. ACS Synth Biol. 2016 Jan 15;5(1):99-103. doi: 10.1021/acssynbio.5b00124. Epub 2015 Nov 4. PubMed 26479688.
Backbone
  Vector backbone: DVA
  Vector type: Synthetic Biology
Growth in bacteria
  Bacterial resistance: Ampicillin, 100 μg/mL
  Growth temperature: 37°C
  Growth strain: DH5alpha
  Copy number: Unknown
Gene/Insert
  Gene/Insert name: Fluorescent reporter - YFP (alt name: Basic Part - CDS)
  Species: Synthetic
  Cloning method: Unknown
Terms and licenses: Academic/Nonprofit Terms; Industry Terms: Not Available to Industry
How to cite: E0030 (YFP)_CD was a gift from Douglas Densmore (Addgene plasmid # 66031 ; http://n2t.net/addgene:66031 ; RRID:Addgene_66031)
