>Addgene plasmid #66031 | E0030 (YFP)_CD | addgene partial sequence | sequence record 114204 | MoCloR 5'-gccacctgacgtctaagaaacc-3'
ATAGGCGTATCACGAGGCAGAATTTCAGATAAAAAAAATCCTTAGCTTTCGCTAAGGATGATTTCTGGAA
TTCGCGGCCGCTTCTAGAGACTAGTGGGTCTCAAATGATGGTGAGCAAGGGCGAGGAGCTGTTCACCGGG
GTGGTGCCCATCCTGGTCGAGCTGGACGGCGACGTAAACGGCCACAAGTTCAGCGTGTCCGGCGAGGGCG
AGGGCGATGCCACCTACGGCAAGCTGACCCTGAAGTTCATCTGCACCACCGGCAAGCTGCCCGTGCCCTG
GCCCACCCTCGTGACCACCTTCGGCTACGGCCTGCAATGCTTCGCCCGCTACCCCGACCACATGAAGCTG
CACGACTTCTTCAAGTCCGCCATGCCCGAAGGCTACGTCCAGGAGCGCACCATCTTCTTCAAGGACGACG
GCAACTACAAGACCCGCGCCGAGGTGAAGTTCGAGGGCGACACCCTGGTGAACCGCATCGAGCTGAAGGG
CATCGACTTCAAGGAGGACGGCAACATCCTGGGGCACAAGCTGGAGTACAACTACAACAGCCACAACGTC
TATATCATGGCCGACAAGCAGAAGAACGGCATCAAGGTGAACTTCAAGATCCGCCACAACATCGAGGACG
GCAGCGTGCAGCTCGCCGACCACTACCAGCAGAACACCCCCATCGGCGACGGCCCCGTGCTGCTGCCCGA
CAACCACTACCTGAGCTACCAGTCCGCCCTGAGCAAAGACCCCAACGAGAAGCGCGATCACATGGTCCTG
CTGGAGTTCGTGACCGCCGCCGGGATCACTCTCGGCATGGACGAGCTGTACAAGTAATAAAGGTAGAGAC
CTACTAGTAGCGGCCGCTGCAGGCTTCCTCGCTCACTGACTCGCTGCGCTCGGTCGTTCGGCTGCGGCGA
GCGGTATCAG
